Addgene plasmid #214909: pcDNA3.1/hFGFR3-K650M-V5
Purpose: expression of the K650M mutant variant of human FGFR3, which is associated with Severe Achondroplasia with Developmental Delay and Acanthosis Nigricans (SADDAN)
Depositing lab: Pavel Krejčí. Depositing organization: Masaryk University. Publication: Fibroblast growth factor receptor influences primary cilium length through an interaction with intestinal cell kinase. Kunova Bosakova M, Nita A, Gregor T, Varecha M, Gudernova I, Fafilek B, Barta T, Basheer N, Abraham SP, Balek L, Tomanova M, Fialova Kucerova J, Bosak J, Potesil D, Zieba J, Song J, Konik P, Park S, Duran I, Zdrahal Z, Smajs D, Jansen G, Fu Z, Ko HW, Hampl A, Trantirek L, Krakow D, Krejci P. Proc Natl Acad Sci U S A. 2019 Feb 19. pii: 1800338116. doi: 10.1073/pnas.1800338116. PubMed 30782830.
Backbone
  Vector backbone: pcDNA3.1-V5-HIS-TOPO
  Vector type: Mammalian Expression
Growth in bacteria
  Bacterial resistance: Ampicillin, 100 μg/mL
  Growth temperature: 37°C
  Growth strain: DH5alpha
  Copy number: High Copy
Gene/Insert
  Gene/Insert name: FGFR3
  Species: H. sapiens (human)
  Mutation: K650M substitution
  Entrez Gene: FGFR3 (a.k.a. ACH, CD333, CEK2, HSFGFR3EX, JTK4)
  Promoter: CMV
  Tag / fusion protein: V5/His (C terminal on insert)
  Cloning method: Restriction Enzyme; 5′ cloning site Unknown (unknown if destroyed)
Terms and licenses: Academic/Nonprofit Terms; Industry Terms: Not Available to Industry
How to cite: pcDNA3.1/hFGFR3-K650M-V5 was a gift from Pavel Krejčí (Addgene plasmid # 214909 ; http://n2t.net/addgene:214909 ; RRID:Addgene_214909)
