[The description below was written by a language model from this plasmid's Addgene catalogue record and pLannotate feature annotations shown in this document.]
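Description:
pcDNA3.1/hFGFR3-K650M-V5 is a mammalian expression plasmid built on the pcDNA3.1-V5-HIS-TOPO backbone and carrying the human fibroblast growth factor receptor 3 (FGFR3) coding sequence with a K650M substitution. This mutation is associated with Severe Achondroplasia with Developmental Delay and Acanthosis Nigricans (SADDAN). The sequenced construct is about 7.9 kb. In bacteria it is maintained at high copy through a ColE1/pUC-type origin and selected with ampicillin via the β-lactamase gene and its own promoter. An f1 origin is also present, a standard backbone element that permits single-stranded DNA production.

The FGFR3 open reading frame is driven by the human cytomegalovirus immediate early enhancer and promoter, and transcripts are terminated by the bovine growth hormone polyadenylation signal. A T7 promoter sits between the CMV promoter and the insert and can serve for in vitro transcription or as a sequencing primer site. The catalogue lists a C-terminal V5/His tag. The feature table annotates the V5 epitope downstream of the receptor sequence but does not separately annotate a His tag. A second cassette, with the SV40 early promoter driving the neomycin phosphotransferase gene followed by the SV40 polyadenylation signal, allows G418 selection of stably transfected mammalian cells. Short annotated fragments such as the HIV-1 LTR, ble, lacI and bom matches are probably backbone remnants or annotation artefacts, not functional parts.

The plasmid is intended for expressing the disease-associated FGFR3 variant in cultured mammalian cells, with the V5 epitope allowing detection or immunoprecipitation. The associated publication concerns FGFR influence on primary cilium length. The cloning sites used for the insert are not recorded.
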