Features (pLannotate 1.2.2; 21 found; start..end, strand, type, name):
     28..80      -  misc_feature   bom (fragment): basis of mobility region from pBR322
    235..614     +  enhancer       CMV enhancer: human cytomegalovirus immediate early enhancer
    615..818     +  promoter       CMV promoter: human cytomegalovirus (CMV) immediate early promoter
    814..847     +  LTR            5' LTR (truncated) (fragment): truncated 5' long terminal repeat (LTR) from HIV-1
    863..881     +  promoter       T7 promoter: promoter for bacteriophage T7 RNA polymerase
    951..3368    +  CDS            FGFR3: FGFR3_HUMAN - Also known as JTK4. Experimental evidence at protein level: Swiss-Prot protein existence level 1. Tyrosine-protein kinase that acts as cell-surface receptor for fibroblast growth factors and plays an essential role in the regulation of cell proliferation, differentiation and apoptosis. Plays an essential role in the regulation of chondrocyte differentiation, proliferation and apoptosis, and is required for normal skeleton development. Regulates both osteogenesis and postnatal bone mineralization by osteoblasts. Promotes apoptosis in chondrocytes, but can also promote cancer cell
   3444..3485    +  CDS            V5 tag: epitope tag from simian virus 5
   3541..3765    +  polyA_signal   bGH poly(A) signal: bovine growth hormone polyadenylation signal
   3769..3790    +  promoter       SV40 promoter (fragment): SV40 enhancer and early promoter
   3811..4239    +  rep_origin     f1 ori (sequence partly withheld): f1 bacteriophage origin of replication; arrow indicates direction of (+) strand synthesis
   4253..4582    +  promoter       SV40 promoter: SV40 enhancer and early promoter
   4649..5440    +  CDS            neo: KKA2_KLEPN - Also known as kan, nptII. Experimental evidence at protein level: Swiss-Prot protein existence level 1. Resistance to kanamycin, neomycin, paromomycin, ribostamycin, butirosin and gentamicin B. From Klebsiella pneumoniae.
   5466..5624    +  CDS            ble (fragment): BLE_KLEPN - Experimental evidence at protein level: Swiss-Prot protein existence level 1. Binding protein with a strong affinity to the bleomycin family of antibiotics. Binds to CL990; an antimitotic-antibiotic compound. From Klebsiella pneumoniae.
   5619..5740    +  polyA_signal   SV40 poly(A) signal: SV40 polyadenylation signal
   5813..5829    -  protein_bind   lac operator: The lac repressor binds to the lac operator to inhibit transcription in E. coli. This inhibition can be relieved by adding lactose or isopropyl-β-D-thiogalactopyranoside (IPTG). lac repressor encoded by lacI
   5837..5867    -  promoter       lac promoter: promoter for the E. coli lac operon
   5882..5903    -  protein_bind   CAP binding site: CAP binding activates transcription in the presence of cAMP. E. coli catabolite activator protein
   5916..6008    -  CDS            lacI (fragment): lac repressor; lacI; The lac repressor binds to the lac operator to inhibit transcription in E. coli. This inhibition can be relieved by adding lactose or isopropyl-β-D-thiogalactopyranoside (IPTG).
   6191..6779    -  rep_origin     ori: high-copy-number ColE1/pMB1/pBR322/pUC origin of replication
   6950..7810    -  CDS            AmpR: β-lactamase; bla; confers resistance to ampicillin, carbenicillin, and related antibiotics
   7811..7915    -  promoter       AmpR promoter: bla
>Addgene plasmid #214909 | pcDNA3.1/hFGFR3-K650M-V5 | addgene full sequence | sequence record 426045 | Addgene NGS Result
GACGGATCGGGAGATCTCCCGATCCCCTATGGTGCACTCTCAGTACAATCTGCTCTGATGCCGCATAGTT
AAGCCAGTATCTGCTCCCTGCTTGTGTGTTGGAGGTCGCTGAGTAGTGCGCGAGCAAAATTTAAGCTACA
ACAAGGCAAGGCTTGACCGACAATTGCATGAAGAATCTGCTTAGGGTTAGGCGTTTTGCGCTGCTTCGCG
ATGTACGGGCCAGATATACGCGTTGACATTGATTATTGACTAGTTATTAATAGTAATCAATTACGGGGTC
ATTAGTTCATAGCCCATATATGGAGTTCCGCGTTACATAACTTACGGTAAATGGCCCGCCTGGCTGACCG
CCCAACGACCCCCGCCCATTGACGTCAATAATGACGTATGTTCCCATAGTAACGCCAATAGGGACTTTCC
ATTGACGTCAATGGGTGGAGTATTTACGGTAAACTGCCCACTTGGCAGTACATCAAGTGTATCATATGCC
AAGTACGCCCCCTATTGACGTCAATGACGGTAAATGGCCCGCCTGGCATTATGCCCAGTACATGACCTTA
TGGGACTTTCCTACTTGGCAGTACATCTACGTATTAGTCATCGCTATTACCATGGTGATGCGGTTTTGGC
AGTACATCAATGGGCGTGGATAGCGGTTTGACTCACGGGGATTTCCAAGTCTCCACCCCATTGACGTCAA
TGGGAGTTTGTTTTGGCACCAAAATCAACGGGACTTTCCAAAATGTCGTAACAACTCCGCCCCATTGACG
CAAATGGGCGGTAGGCGTGTACGGTGGGAGGTCTATATAAGCAGAGCTCTCTGGCTAACTAGAGAACCCA
CTGCTTACTGGCTTATCGAAATTAATACGACTCACTATAGGGAGACCCAAGCTGGCTAGTTAAGCTTGGT
ACCGAGCTCGGATCCAGTACCCTTCACCCACGACCCCACCATGGGCGCCCCTGCCTGCGCCCTCGCGCTC
TGCGTGGCCGTGGCCATCGTGGCCGGCGCCTCCTCGGAGTCCTTGGGGACGGAGCAGCGCGTCGTGGGGC
GAGCGGCAGAAGTCCCGGGCCCAGAGCCCGGCCAGCAGGAGCAGTTGGTCTTCGGCAGCGGGGATGCTGT
GGAGCTGAGCTGTCCCCCGCCCGGGGGTGGTCCCATGGGGCCCACTGTCTGGGTCAAGGATGGCACAGGG
CTGGTGCCCTCGGAGCGTGTCCTGGTGGGGCCCCAGCGGCTGCAGGTGCTGAATGCCTCCCACGAGGACT
CCGGGGCCTACAGCTGCCGGCAGCGGCTCACGCAGCGCGTACTGTGCCACTTCAGTGTGCGGGTGACAGA
CGCTCCATCCTCGGGAGATGACGAAGACGGGGAGGACGAGGCTGAGGACACAGGTGTGGACACAGGGGCC
CCTTACTGGACACGGCCCGAGCGGATGGACAAGAAGCTGCTGGCCGTGCCGGCCGCCAACACCGTCCGCT
TCCGCTGCCCAGCCGCTGGCAACCCCACTCCCTCCATCTCCTGGCTGAAGAACGGCAGGGAGTTCCGCGG
CGAGCACCGCATTGGAGGCATCAAGCTGCGGCATCAGCAGTGGAGCCTGGTCATGGAAAGCGTGGTGCCC
TCGGACCGCGGCAACTACACCTGCGTCGTGGAGAACAAGTTTGGCAGCATCCGGCAGACGTACACGCTGG
ACGTGCTGGAGCGCTCCCCGCACCGGCCCATCCTGCAGGCGGGGCTGCCGGCCAACCAGACGGCGGTGCT
GGGCAGCGACGTGGAGTTCCACTGCAAGGTGTACAGTGACGCACAGCCCCACATCCAGTGGCTCAAGCAC
GTGGAGGTGAACGGCAGCAAGGTGGGCCCGGACGGCACACCCTACGTTACCGTGCTCAAGACGGCGGGCG
CTAACACCACCGACAAGGAGCTAGAGGTTCTCTCCTTGCACAACGTCACCTTTGAGGACGCCGGGGAGTA
CACCTGCCTGGCGGGCAATTCTATTGGGTTTTCTCATCACTCTGCGTGGCTGGTGGTGCTGCCAGCCGAG
GAGGAGCTGGTGGAGGCTGACGAGGCGGGCAGTGTGTATGCAGGCATCCTCAGCTACGGGGTGGGCTTCT
TCCTGTTCATCCTGGTGGTGGCGGCTGTGACGCTCTGCCGCCTGCGCAGCCCCCCCAAGAAAGGCCTGGG
CTCCCCCACCGTGCACAAGATCTCCCGCTTCCCGCTCAAGCGACAGGTGTCCCTGGAGTCCAACGCGTCC
ATGAGCTCCAACACACCACTGGTGCGCATCGCAAGGCTGTCCTCAGGGGAGGGCCCCACGCTGGCCAATG
TCTCCGAGCTCGAGCTGCCTGCCGACCCCAAATGGGAGCTGTCTCGGGCCCGGCTGACCCTGGGCAAGCC
CCTTGGGGAGGGCTGCTTCGGCCAGGTGGTCATGGCGGAGGCCATCGGCATTGACAAGGACCGGGCCGCC
AAGCCTGTCACCGTAGCCGTGAAGATGCTGAAAGACGATGCCACTGACAAGGACCTGTCGGACCTGGTGT
CTGAGATGGAGATGATGAAGATGATCGGGAAACACAAAAACATCATCAACCTGCTGGGCGCCTGCACGCA
GGGCGGGCCCCTGTACGTGCTGGTTGAGTACGCGGCCAAGGGTAACCTGCGGGAGTTTCTGCGGGCGCGG
CGGCCCCCGGGCCTGGACTACTCCTTCGACACCTGCAAGCCGCCCGAGGAGCAGCTCACCTTCAAGGACC
TGGTGTCCTGTGCCTACCAGGTGGCCCGGGGCATGGAGTACTTGGCCTCCCAGAAGTGCATCCACAGGGA
CCTGGCTGCCCGCAATGTGCTGGTGACCGAGGACAACGTGATGAAGATCGCAGACTTCGGGCTGGCCCGG
GACGTGCACAACCTCGACTACTACAAGATGACAACCAACGGCCGGCTGCCCGTGAAGTGGATGGCGCCTG
AGGCCTTGTTTGACCGAGTCTACACTCACCAGAGTGACGTCTGGTCCTTTGGGGTCCTGCTCTGGGAGAT
CTTCACGCTGGGGGGCTCCCCGTACCCCGGCATCCCTGTGGAGGAGCTCTTCAAGCTGCTGAAGGAGGGC
CACCGCATGGACAAGCCCGCCAACTGCACACACGACCTGTACATGATCATGCGGGAGTGCTGGCATGCCG
CGCCCTCCCAGAGGCCCACCTTCAAGCAGCTGGTGGAGGACCTGGACCGTGTCCTTACCGTGACGTCCAC
CGACGAGTACCTGGACCTGTCGGCGCCTTTCGAGCAGTACTCCCCGGGTGGCCAGGACACCCCCAGCTCC
AGCTCCTCAGGGGACGACTCCGTGTTTGCCCACGACCTGCTGCCCCCGGCCCCACCCAGCAGTGGGGGCT
CGCGGACGGCCAAGGGTCAAGACAATTCTGCAGATATCCAGCACAGTGGCGGCCGCTCGAGTCTAGAGGG
CCCGCGGTTCGAAGGTAAGCCTATCCCTAACCCTCTCCTCGGTCTCGATTCTACGCGTACCGGTCATCAT
CACCATCACCATTGAGTTTAAACCCGCTGATCAGCCTCGACTGTGCCTTCTAGTTGCCAGCCATCTGTTG
TTTGCCCCTCCCCCGTGCCTTCCTTGACCCTGGAAGGTGCCACTCCCACTGTCCTTTCCTAATAAAATGA
GGAAATTGCATCGCATTGTCTGAGTAGGTGTCATTCTATTCTGGGGGGTGGGGTGGGGCAGGACAGCAAG
GGGGAGGATTGGGAAGACAATAGCAGGCATGCTGGGGATGCGGTGGGCTCTATGGCTTCTGAGGCGGAAA
GAACCAGCTGGGGCTCTAGGGGGTATCCCC
[124 nt withheld, positions 3811-3934]
C
[91 nt withheld, positions 3936-4026]
A
[49 nt withheld, positions 4028-4076]
CCTTTGACGTTGGAGTCCACGTTCTTT
[37 nt withheld, positions 4104-4140]
ACCCTATCTCGGTCTATTCTTTTGATTTATAAGGGATTTTGCCGATTTCGGCCTATTGGTTAAAAAATGA
GCTGATTTAACAAAAATTTAACGCGAATTAATTCTGTGGAATGTGTGTCAGTTAGGGTGTGGAAAGTCCC
CAGGCTCCCCAGCAGGCAGAAGTATGCAAAGCATGCATCTCAATTAGTCAGCAACCAGGTGTGGAAAGTC
CCCAGGCTCCCCAGCAGGCAGAAGTATGCAAAGCATGCATCTCAATTAGTCAGCAACCATAGTCCCGCCC
CTAACTCCGCCCATCCCGCCCCTAACTCCGCCCAGTTCCGCCCATTCTCCGCCCCATGGCTGACTAATTT
TTTTTATTTATGCAGAGGCCGAGGCCGCCTCTGCCTCTGAGCTATTCCAGAAGTAGTGAGGAGGCTTTTT
TGGAGGCCTAGGCTTTTGCAAAAAGCTCCCGGGAGCTTGTATATCCATTTTCGGATCTGATCAAGAGACA
GGATGAGGATCGTTTCGCATGATTGAACAAGATGGATTGCACGCAGGTTCTCCGGCCGCTTGGGTGGAGA
GGCTATTCGGCTATGACTGGGCACAACAGACAATCGGCTGCTCTGATGCCGCCGTGTTCCGGCTGTCAGC
GCAGGGGCGCCCGGTTCTTTTTGTCAAGACCGACCTGTCCGGTGCCCTGAATGAACTGCAGGACGAGGCA
GCGCGGCTATCGTGGCTGGCCACGACGGGCGTTCCTTGCGCAGCTGTGCTCGACGTTGTCACTGAAGCGG
GAAGGGACTGGCTGCTATTGGGCGAAGTGCCGGGGCAGGATCTCCTGTCATCTCACCTTGCTCCTGCCGA
GAAAGTATCCATCATGGCTGATGCAATGCGGCGGCTGCATACGCTTGATCCGGCTACCTGCCCATTCGAC
CACCAAGCGAAACATCGCATCGAGCGAGCACGTACTCGGATGGAAGCCGGTCTTGTCGATCAGGATGATC
TGGACGAAGAGCATCAGGGGCTCGCGCCAGCCGAACTGTTCGCCAGGCTCAAGGCGCGCATGCCCGACGG
CGAGGATCTCGTCGTGACCCATGGCGATGCCTGCTTGCCGAATATCATGGTGGAAAATGGCCGCTTTTCT
GGATTCATCGACTGTGGCCGGCTGGGTGTGGCGGACCGCTATCAGGACATAGCGTTGGCTACCCGTGATA
TTGCTGAAGAGCTTGGCGGCGAATGGGCTGACCGCTTCCTCGTGCTTTACGGTATCGCCGCTCCCGATTC
GCAGCGCATCGCCTTCTATCGCCTTCTTGACGAGTTCTTCTGAGCGGGACTCTGGGGTTCGCGAAATGAC
CGACCAAGCGACGCCCAACCTGCCATCACGAGATTTCGATTCCACCGCCGCCTTCTATGAAAGGTTGGGC
TTCGGAATCGTTTTCCGGGACGCCGGCTGGATGATCCTCCAGCGCGGGGATCTCATGCTGGAGTTCTTCG
CCCACCCCAACTTGTTTATTGCAGCTTATAATGGTTACAAATAAAGCAATAGCATCACAAATTTCACAAA
TAAAGCATTTTTTTCACTGCATTCTAGTTGTGGTTTGTCCAAACTCATCAATGTATCTTATCATGTCTGT
ATACCGTCGACCTCTAGCTAGAGCTTGGCGTAATCATGGTCATAGCTGTTTCCTGTGTGAAATTGTTATC
CGCTCACAATTCCACACAACATACGAGCCGGAAGCATAAAGTGTAAAGCCTGGGGTGCCTAATGAGTGAG
CTAACTCACATTAATTGCGTTGCGCTCACTGCCCGCTTTCCAGTCGGGAAACCTGTCGTGCCAGCTGCAT
TAATGAATCGGCCAACGCGCGGGGAGAGGCGGTTTGCGTATTGGGCGCTCTTCCGCTTCCTCGCTCACTG
ACTCGCTGCGCTCGGTCGTTCGGCTGCGGCGAGCGGTATCAGCTCACTCAAAGGCGGTAATACGGTTATC
CACAGAATCAGGGGATAACGCAGGAAAGAACATGTGAGCAAAAGGCCAGCAAAAGGCCAGGAACCGTAAA
AAGGCCGCGTTGCTGGCGTTTTTCCATAGGCTCCGCCCCCCTGACGAGCATCACAAAAATCGACGCTCAA
GTCAGAGGTGGCGAAACCCGACAGGACTATAAAGATACCAGGCGTTTCCCCCTGGAAGCTCCCTCGTGCG
CTCTCCTGTTCCGACCCTGCCGCTTACCGGATACCTGTCCGCCTTTCTCCCTTCGGGAAGCGTGGCGCTT
TCTCATAGCTCACGCTGTAGGTATCTCAGTTCGGTGTAGGTCGTTCGCTCCAAGCTGGGCTGTGTGCACG
AACCCCCCGTTCAGCCCGACCGCTGCGCCTTATCCGGTAACTATCGTCTTGAGTCCAACCCGGTAAGACA
CGACTTATCGCCACTGGCAGCAGCCACTGGTAACAGGATTAGCAGAGCGAGGTATGTAGGCGGTGCTACA
GAGTTCTTGAAGTGGTGGCCTAACTACGGCTACACTAGAAGAACAGTATTTGGTATCTGCGCTCTGCTGA
AGCCAGTTACCTTCGGAAAAAGAGTTGGTAGCTCTTGATCCGGCAAACAAACCACCGCTGGTAGCGGTGG
TTTTTTTGTTTGCAAGCAGCAGATTACGCGCAGAAAAAAAGGATCTCAAGAAGATCCTTTGATCTTTTCT
ACGGGGTCTGACGCTCAGTGGAACGAAAACTCACGTTAAGGGATTTTGGTCATGAGATTATCAAAAAGGA
TCTTCACCTAGATCCTTTTAAATTAAAAATGAAGTTTTAAATCAATCTAAAGTATATATGAGTAAACTTG
GTCTGACAGTTACCAATGCTTAATCAGTGAGGCACCTATCTCAGCGATCTGTCTATTTCGTTCATCCATA
GTTGCCTGACTCCCCGTCGTGTAGATAACTACGATACGGGAGGGCTTACCATCTGGCCCCAGTGCTGCAA
TGATACCGCGAGACCCACGCTCACCGGCTCCAGATTTATCAGCAATAAACCAGCCAGCCGGAAGGGCCGA
GCGCAGAAGTGGTCCTGCAACTTTATCCGCCTCCATCCAGTCTATTAATTGTTGCCGGGAAGCTAGAGTA
AGTAGTTCGCCAGTTAATAGTTTGCGCAACGTTGTTGCCATTGCTACAGGCATCGTGGTGTCACGCTCGT
CGTTTGGTATGGCTTCATTCAGCTCCGGTTCCCAACGATCAAGGCGAGTTACATGATCCCCCATGTTGTG
CAAAAAAGCGGTTAGCTCCTTCGGTCCTCCGATCGTTGTCAGAAGTAAGTTGGCCGCAGTGTTATCACTC
ATGGTTATGGCAGCACTGCATAATTCTCTTACTGTCATGCCATCCGTAAGATGCTTTTCTGTGACTGGTG
AGTACTCAACCAAGTCATTCTGAGAATAGTGTATGCGGCGACCGAGTTGCTCTTGCCCGGCGTCAATACG
GGATAATACCGCGCCACATAGCAGAACTTTAAAAGTGCTCATCATTGGAAAACGTTCTTCGGGGCGAAAA
CTCTCAAGGATCTTACCGCTGTTGAGATCCAGTTCGATGTAACCCACTCGTGCACCCAACTGATCTTCAG
CATCTTTTACTTTCACCAGCGTTTCTGGGTGAGCAAAAACAGGAAGGCAAAATGCCGCAAAAAAGGGAAT
AAGGGCGACACGGAAATGTTGAATACTCATACTCTTCCTTTTTCAATATTATTGAAGCATTTATCAGGGT
TATTGTCTCATGAGCGGATACATATTTGAATGTATTTAGAAAAATAAACAAATAGGGGTTCCGCGCACAT
TTCCCCGAAAAGTGCCACCTGACGTC
